>Addgene plasmid #36928 | NHA-Delta 8 | addgene partial sequence | sequence record 49328 | EBV-rev 5'-GTGGTTTGTCCAAACTCATC-3'
CTCACTAAGGGAAGCGGCCGCCCATCAACCACTTTGTACAAGAAAGCTGGGTTAGGCAACATCAAGGCAT
AGTAGAGAGCGCACGCCTCCTAAGAACACCCTTGAGTAAACATTGACACTGGGACAGCTGCCCCCCATAC
TGCCGATGAGACGGAGAGAACATCATTCAGTGCAAAGGGAAAAGCTCATACGTTATCAGCCCAAAAAATG
GTTTTGCAAGAGAGAAAAAAAGGGGCGGGGGGGGGGGTTGGGGAGGAATAGAAGGAAAAAAAAAAA
