>Addgene plasmid #36928 | NHA-Delta 8 | addgene partial sequence | sequence record 54607 | T7 5'-TAATACGACTCACTATAGGG-3'
GCCTTACACCATGGCCTACCCATATGATGTTCCAGATTACGCTTCACTCGCACGCGGATCCCGTCGAATT
CACGCGTGGTACCTCTAGAGTCGACCCATCAACAAGTTTGTACAAAAAAGCAGGCTTCAAACAAGAAGAA
GCGTGGATAAATCCATTTGTTAAACAGTTTTCAAACATCAGTTTTTCGAGAGACTCACCAGAGGAAAATG
TACAAAGCAATAAGATGGACCTTTCTGGAGGAATGTTACAAGACAAACGAATGGAGATAGATAAACATAG
CCTAAATATTGGTGATTACAATCGAACGGTCGGGAAAGGCCCTGGTTCTCGGCCTCAGATTTCCAAAGAG
TCTTCCATGGAGCGCAATCCTTATTTTGATAAGGATGGCATTGTAGCAGATGAATCCCAAAACATGCAGT
TTATGTCCAGTCAAAGCATGAAGCTTCCCCCTTCAAATAGTGCACTACCTAACCAGGCCCTTGGCTCCAT
AGCAGGGCTGGGTATGCAAAACTTGAATTCTGTTAGACAGAATGGCAATCCCAGTATGTTTGGTGTTGGA
AACACAGCAGCACAACCCCGGGGCATGCAGCAGCCTCCAGCACAACCTCTTAGTTCATCTCAGCC
