>Addgene plasmid #36928 | NHA-Delta 8 | addgene partial sequence | sequence record 55227 | EBV-rev 5'-GTGGTTTGTCCAAACTCATC-3'
TAAAGGGAAGCGGCCGCCCATCAACCACTTTGTACAAGAAAGCTGGGTTAGGCAACATCAAGGCATAGTA
GAGAGCGCACGCCTCCTAAGAACACCCTTGAGTAAACATTGACACTGGGACAGCTGCCCCCCATACTGCC
GATGAGACGGAGAGAACATCATTCAGTGCAAAGGGAAAAGCTCATACGTTATCAGCCCAAAAAATGGTTT
TGCAAGAGAGAAAAAAAGGGGCGGGGGGGGGGGTTGGGGAGGAATAAAAGGAAAAAAAAAAAAAGAATCC
AAAGGCTAAACATGATGAATAAACACAAGCGAGCTCATTCTCTACGGTTTAACATGTATGGGGCTATTTG
GGAGTGTAAATAAAGTAAATACCTTTTCACATTATAATATTGGCCTGCATGATTCAAGTATTCAAACTGA
TATGTTTTGGGGAAAACAAAGTGGAAAATGTGCAGAAAATAGCTGTTCCCACAGGCGGCCCCTGGCTGCA
GGCGGCGAGCCCCACTTAATGCTCCTTTCCCTCGCGTCTGAAGTCCCGGTCGGTGAGTCTGCATCTACAC
TGTTACATGGACTCTCCACCCCCACCCAGGTGGTCAACAGAAAGAAAAGCGTTAATGGGAGATGGGCTGC
TAATTCCTCGGGGGTCGCTGCTGCTTGGGGGACCCCACAGGCTTGTGGAATAATGCGGGGTCCCCCAGAG
TGAAGTGCCGTGAAGGTCTCCACAGTTAGTTCCCGACAGCCCAGCACCATTCCAGTGA
