[The description below was written by a language model from this plasmid's Addgene catalogue record.]
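Description:
NHA-Delta 8 is a mammalian expression plasmid built on the pCI-neo_NHA backbone, carrying a truncated fragment of human TNGW1, the long isoform of GW182 encoded by TNRC6A. The insert, also called Delta 8, is limited to amino acids 1195-1962 of the protein and is listed at about 2.1 kb, in a backbone of about 5.5 kb and a stated total of roughly 7.8 kb; these recorded sizes do not add up exactly. The plasmid is propagated in E. coli under ampicillin selection, with copy number listed as unknown.

The record gives no feature table, so the promoter, polyadenylation signal, tag and any mammalian selection marker are not explicitly stated. The backbone name suggests a pCI-neo derivative, a vector family that typically uses a CMV immediate-early enhancer/promoter and carries a neomycin resistance cassette. The "NHA" designation most likely refers to an N-terminal lambda N peptide plus HA epitope tag, as commonly used in tethering assays, but this is an inference from the name rather than a recorded fact. The listed T7 sequencing primer indicates a T7 promoter site upstream of the insert.

The construct belongs to a deletion series used to map functional domains of GW182 in translational silencing. A C-terminal fragment such as this one would be expressed in cultured mammalian cells to test whether that region alone can repress a reporter mRNA, and so help to locate the parts of the protein that contribute to microRNA-associated silencing.
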