Addgene plasmid #36928: NHA-Delta 8
Depositing lab: Edward Chan. Depositing organization: University of Florida. Publication: Divergent GW182 functional domains in the regulation of translational silencing. Yao B, Li S, Jung HM, Lian SL, Abadal GX, Han F, Fritzler MJ, Chan EK. Nucleic Acids Res. 2011 Apr;39(7):2534-47. Epub 2010 Dec 2. 10.1093/nar/gkq1099 PubMed 21131274.
Backbone
  Vector backbone: pCl-neo_NHA
  Backbone size w/o insert (bp): 5500
  Total vector size (bp): 7804
  Vector type: Mammalian Expression
Growth in bacteria
  Bacterial resistance: Ampicillin, 100 μg/mL
  Growth temperature: 37°C
  Growth strain: DH5alpha
  Copy number: Unknown
Gene/Insert
  Gene/Insert name: TNGW1 (alt name: Delta 8)
  Species: H. sapiens (human)
  Insert size (bp): 2067
  Mutation: aa 1195-1962 only
  Entrez Gene: TNRC6A (a.k.a. CAGH26, FAME6, GW1, GW182, TNRC6)
  Cloning method: Unknown
  Sequencing primers: 5′ T7; 3′ EBV-rev
Terms and licenses: Academic/Nonprofit Terms; Industry Terms: Not Available to Industry
How to cite: NHA-Delta 8 was a gift from Edward Chan (Addgene plasmid # 36928 ; http://n2t.net/addgene:36928 ; RRID:Addgene_36928)
